>Addgene plasmid #123672 | MTK1_009 | addgene full sequence | sequence record 271913 | Addgene NGS Result
ATCAATCATGACCAAAATCCCTTAACGTGAGTTTTCGTTCCACTGAGCGTCAGACCCCGTAGAAAAGATC
AAAGGATCTTCTTGAGATCCTTTTTTTCTGCGCGTAATCTGCTGCTTGCAAACAAAAAAACCACCGCTAC
CAGCGGTGGTTTGTTTGCCGGATCAAGAGCTACCAACTCTTTTTCCGAAGGTAACTGGCTTCAGCAGAGC
GCAGATACCAAATACTGTTCTTCTAGTGTAGCCGTAGTTAGGCCACCACTTCAAGAACTCTGTAGCACCG
CCTACATACCTCGCTCTGCTAATCCTGTTACCAGTGGCTGCTGCCAGTGGCGATAAGTCGTGTCTTACCG
GGTTGGACTCAAGACGATAGTTACCGGATAAGGCGCAGCGGTCGGGCTGAACGGGGGGTTCGTGCACACA
GCCCAGCTTGGAGCGAACGACCTACACCGAACTGAGATACCTACAGCGTGAGCTATGAGAAAGCGCCACG
CTTCCCGAAGGGAGAAAGGCGGACAGGTATCCGGTAAGCGGCAGGGTCGGAACAGGAGAGCGCACGAGGG
AGCTTCCAGGGGGAAACGCCTGGTATCTTTATAGTCCTGTCGGGTTTCGCCACCTCTGACTTGAGCGTCG
ATTTTTGTGATGCTCGTCAGGGGGGCGGAGCCTATGGAAAAACGCCAGCAACGCGGCCTTTTTACGGTTC
CTGGCCTTTTGCTGGCCTTTTGCTCACATGTTCTTTCCTGCGTTATCCCCTGATTCTGTGGATAACCGTA
GTCGGTCTCACCCTGAATTCGCATCTAGAACGGGGTCATCACGGCTCATCATGCGCCAAACAAATGTGTG
CAATACACGCTCGGATGACTGCATGATGACCGCACTGACTGGGGACAGCAGATCCACCTAAGCCTGTGAG
AGAAGCAGACACCCGACAGATCAAGGCAGTTACGTCTCACCAAACCAGATGTCAACACAGCTACATCGAA
TTCGAGTTGGCGCGCCTGTCATTCTAAATCTCTCTTTCAGCCTAAAGCTTTTTCCCCGTATCCCCCCAGG
TGTCTGCAGGCTCAAAGAGCAGCGAGAAGCGTTCAGAGGAAAGCGATCCCGTGCCACCTTCCCCGTGCCC
GGGCTGTCCCCGCACGCTGCCGGCTCGGGGATGCGGGGGGAGCGCCGGACCGGAGCGGAGCCCCGGGCGG
CTCGCTGCTGCCCCCTAGCGGGGGAGGGACGTAATTACATCCCTGGGGGCTTTGGGAGGGGGCTGTCCCC
GTGAGCTCCCAGGCGCGCCTGTCATTCTAAATCTCTCTTTCAGCCTAAAGCTTTTTCCCCGTATCCCCCC
AGGTGTCTGCAGGCTCAAAGAGCAGCGAGAAGCGTTCAGAGGAAAGCGATCCCGTGCCACCTTCCCCGTG
CCCGGGCTGTCCCCGCACGCTGCCGGCTCGGGGATGCGGGGGGAGCGCCGGACCGGAGCGGAGCCCCGGG
CGGCTCGCTGCTGCCCCCTAGCGGGGGAGGGACGTAATTACATCCCTGGGGGCTTTGGGGGGGGGCTGTC
CCCGTGAGCTCAATAAAAGAGCCCACAACGTGAGACCAGACCAATAAAAAACGCCCGGCGGCAACCGAGC
GTTCTGAACAAATCCAGATGGAGTTCTGAGGTCATTACTGGATCTATCAACAGGAGTCCAAGCGAGCTCG
ATATCAAATTACGCCCCGCCCTGCCACTCATCGCAGTACTGTTGTAATTCATTAAGCATTCTGCCGACAT
GGAAGCCATCACAAACGGCATGATGAACCTGAATCGCCAGCGGCATCAGCACCTTGTCGCCTTGCGTATA
ATATTTGCCCATGGTGAAAACGGGGGCGAAGAAGTTGTCCATATTGGCCACGTTTAAATCAAAACTGGTG
AAACTCACCCAGGGATTGGCTGAAACGAAAAACATATTCTCAATAAACCCTTTAGGGAAATAGGCCAGGT
TTTCACCGTAACACGCCACATCTTGCGAATATATGTGTAGAAACTGCCGGAAATCGTCGTGGTATTCACT
CCAGAGCGATGAAAACGTTTCAGTTTGCTCATGGAAAACGGTGTAACAAGGGTGAACACTATCCCATATC
ACCAGCTCACCGTCTTTCATTGCCATACGAAATTCCGGATGAGCATTCATCAGGCGGGCAAGAATGTGAA
TAAAGGCCGGATAAAACTTGTGCTTATTTTTCTTTACGGTCTTTAAAAAGGCCGTAATATCCAGCTGAAC
GGTCTGGTTATAGGTACATTGAGCAACTGACTGAAATGCCTCAAAATGTTCTTTACGATGCCATTGGGAT
ATATCAACGGTGGTATATCCAGTGATTTTTTTCTCCATTTTAGCTTCCTTAGCTCCTGAAAATCTCGATA
ACTCAAAAAATACGCCCGGTAGTGATCTTATTTCATTATGGTGAAAGTTGGAACCTCTTACGTGCCCG
Features (pLannotate 1.2.2; 5 found; start..end, strand, type, name):
     82..670     +  rep_origin     ori: high-copy-number ColE1/pMB1/pBR322/pUC origin of replication
   1551..1569    +  LTR            5' LTR (truncated) (fragment): truncated long terminal repeat from Moloney murine sarcoma virus
   1584..1618    -  terminator     lambda t0 terminator: minimal transcription terminator from phage lambda (Scholtissek and Grosse, 1987)
   1692..2348    -  CDS            cat: CAT_ECOLX - Experimental evidence at protein level: Swiss-Prot protein existence level 1. This enzyme is an effector of chloramphenicol resistance in bacteria. From Escherichia coli. This protein is used as a marker in many commonly used cloning vectors, such as pACYC184.
   2349..2446    -  promoter       cat promoter: promoter of the E. coli cat gene encoding chloramphenicol acetyltransferase
