[The description below was written by a language model from this plasmid's Addgene catalogue record and pLannotate feature annotations shown in this document.]
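Description:
MTK1_009 is a small part plasmid (about 2.4 kb) from the Mammalian Toolkit (MTK), a hierarchical modular cloning system for building genetic circuits for mammalian cells. Although catalogued as a mammalian expression vector, it is not an expression construct on its own: it is a bacterial storage plasmid that holds one standardized DNA part. It is built on the MTK0_027 part-entry backbone. A high-copy ColE1/pUC-type origin maintains it in E. coli, and selection is by chloramphenicol, through a cat gene driven by its native promoter and followed by a lambda t0 terminator.

The payload is a synthetic insert named Connector L1-2xHS4. It combines the ConL1 assembly connector with the chicken hypersensitivity site 4 (HS4) insulator, which the insert name indicates is present as two copies. It was cloned through BsmBI sites that were destroyed in the process. In the MTK scheme, Type 1 parts are 5' assembly connectors, which sit at the upstream end of a transcriptional unit and determine how that unit is ordered and joined with others in later multi-gene assemblies. HS4 is a chromatin insulator generally used to shield transgenes from position effects and from crosstalk with neighbouring regulatory elements. Choosing this connector instead of a plain ConL1 therefore places an insulator at the 5' boundary of the assembled unit.

The automated feature table annotates only the backbone elements. The insert itself, presumably in the unannotated region between the origin and the terminator, is not labelled. The very short fragment called a truncated Moloney murine sarcoma virus LTR is probably an incidental sequence match rather than a functional viral element.
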