Addgene plasmid #123672: MTK1_009
Purpose: Encodes ConL1 and chicken hypersensitivity site 4 insulator as a Type 1 part to be used in the MTK system
Depositing lab: Hana El-Samad. Depositing organization: University of California, San Francisco (UCSF). Publication: A Toolkit for Rapid Modular Construction of Biological Circuits in Mammalian Cells. Fonseca JP, Bonny AR, Kumar GR, Ng AH, Town J, Wu QC, Aslankoohi E, Chen SY, Dods G, Harrigan P, Osimiri LC, Kistler AL, El-Samad H. ACS Synth Biol. 2019 Nov 15;8(11):2593-2606. doi: 10.1021/acssynbio.9b00322. Epub 2019 Nov 5. PubMed 31686495.
Backbone
  Vector backbone: MTK0_027
  Vector type: Mammalian Expression
Growth in bacteria
  Bacterial resistance: Chloramphenicol, 25 μg/mL
  Growth temperature: 37°C
  Growth strain: DH5alpha
  Copy number: Unknown
Gene/Insert
  Gene/Insert name: Connector L1-2xHS4
  Species: Synthetic
  Cloning method: Restriction Enzyme; 5′ cloning site BsmBI (destroyed during cloning); 3′ cloning site BsmBI (destroyed during cloning)
Terms and licenses: Academic/Nonprofit Terms; Industry Terms: Not Available to Industry
Depositor comments: Type 1 parts are 5' assembly connectors in the MTK. Please visit https://www.biorxiv.org/content/10.1101/506188v2 for BioRxiv preprint
How to cite: MTK1_009 was a gift from Hana El-Samad (Addgene plasmid # 123672 ; http://n2t.net/addgene:123672 ; RRID:Addgene_123672)
